>Addgene plasmid #148952 | pT7-EGFP-C1-HsGIGYF2-F300AF306A_AI | depositor full sequence | sequence record 291400 | Full Sequence
TAGTTATTAATAGTAATCAATTACGGGGTCATTAGTTCATAGCCCATATATGGAGTTCCGCGTTACATAA
CTTACGGTAAATGGCCCGCCTGGCTGACCGCCCAACGACCCCCGCCCATTGACGTCAATAATGACGTATG
TTCCCATAGTAACGCCAATAGGGACTTTCCATTGACGTCAATGGGTGGAGTATTTACGGTAAACTGCCCA
CTTGGCAGTACATCAAGTGTATCATATGCCAAGTACGCCCCCTATTGACGTCAATGACGGTAAATGGCCC
GCCTGGCATTATGCCCAGTACATGACCTTATGGGACTTTCCTACTTGGCAGTACATCTACGTATTAGTCA
TCGCTATTACCATGGTGATGCGGTTTTGGCAGTACATCAATGGGCGTGGATAGCGGTTTGACTCACGGGG
ATTTCCAAGTCTCCACCCCATTGACGTCAATGGGAGTTTGTTTTGGCACCAAAATCAACGGGACTTTCCA
AAATGTCGTAACAACTCCGCCCCATTGACGCAAATGGGCGGTAGGCGTGTACGGTGGGAGGTCTATATAA
GCAGAGCTCTCTGGCTAACTAGAGAACCCACTGCTTACTGGCTTATCGAAATTAATACGACTCACTATAG
GGAGACCCAAGCTCTAGCGCTACCGGTCGCCACCATGGTGAGCAAGGGCGAGGAGCTGTTCACCGGGGTG
GTGCCCATCCTGGTCGAGCTGGACGGCGACGTAAACGGCCACAAGTTCAGCGTGTCCGGCGAGGGCGAGG
GCGATGCCACCTACGGCAAGCTGACCCTGAAGTTCATCTGCACCACCGGCAAGCTGCCCGTGCCCTGGCC
CACCCTCGTGACCACCCTGACCTACGGCGTGCAGTGCTTCAGCCGCTACCCCGACCACATGAAGCAGCAC
GACTTCTTCAAGTCCGCCATGCCCGAAGGCTACGTCCAGGAGCGCACCATCTTCTTCAAGGACGACGGCA
ACTACAAGACCCGCGCCGAGGTGAAGTTCGAGGGCGACACCCTGGTGAACCGCATCGAGCTGAAGGGCAT
CGACTTCAAGGAGGACGGCAACATCCTGGGGCACAAGCTGGAGTACAACTACAACAGCCACAACGTCTAT
ATCATGGCCGACAAGCAGAAGAACGGCATCAAGGTGAACTTCAAGATCCGCCACAACATCGAGGACGGCA
GCGTGCAGCTCGCCGACCACTACCAGCAGAACACCCCCATCGGCGACGGCCCCGTGCTGCTGCCCGACAA
CCACTACCTGAGCACCCAGTCCGCCCTGAGCAAAGACCCCAACGAGAAGCGCGATCACATGGTCCTGCTG
GAGTTCGTGACCGCCGCCGGGATCACTCTCGGCATGGACGAGCTGTACAAGTCCGGACTCAGATCTCGAG
CTATGGCAGCGGAAACGCAGACACTGAACTTTGGGCCTGAATGGCTCCGAGCTCTGTCCAGTGGTGGGAG
TATTACATCCCCTCCTCTTTCTCCAGCATTGCCGAAGTATAAATTAGCAGATTATCGTTACGGCAGAGAA
GAAATGTTAGCACTTTTCCTTAAAGACAACAAGATACCTTCAGACCTTCTGGATAAAGAATTTCTGCCTA
TCCTCCAGGAGGAACCCCTTCCACCATTGGCTCTGGTACCCTTTACAGAAGAAGAACAGAGAAACTTTTC
CATGTCTGTAAATAGTGCTGCTGTCCTGCGATTGACAGGACGAGGAGGAGGAGGAACAGTGGTGGGGGCT
CCTAGAGGTCGAAGTTCTTCAAGAGGGCGAGGCAGAGGCAGAGGTGAATGTGGTTTCTACCAAAGAAGTT
TTGATGAAGTAGAGGGTGTTTTTGGTCGAGGAGGTGGCAGAGAAATGCATAGATCGCAGAGCTGGGAGGA
AAGGGGTGACAGACGTTTTGAAAAACCAGGACGAAAAGATGTAGGGAGACCAAATTTTGAGGAAGGTGGA
CCAACATCAGTAGGGAGAAAGCATGAATTTATACGCTCAGAAAGTGAAAATTGGCGCATCTTTAGAGAGG
AACAAAATGGAGAAGATGAAGATGGAGGTTGGCGACTAGCTGGATCAAGGAGGGATGGAGAGAGGTGGCG
ACCTCACAGTCCTGATGGCCCTCGTTCTGCAGGCTGGCGGGAACACATGGAACGACGTCGGAGGTTTGAG
TTTGATTTTCGAGATAGAGATGATGAACGGGGTTACCGAAGGGTTCGCTCTGGCAGTGGGAGCATAGATG
ATGACAGGGATAGCTTGCCCGAATGGTGCTTAGAGGATGCTGAAGAAGAAATGGGTACAGCCGACTCATC
TGGAGCAGCCCTTTCTCTAAAAAAAGTACAGAAAGAGCCTATTCCAGAAGAGCAGGAGATGGACTTCCGG
CCTGTGGACGAAGGGGAGGAGTGCTCTGACTCTGAGGGTAGCCATAATGAAGAGGCCAAAGAACCCGATA
AGACAAATAAGAAAGAAGGAGAGAAAACAGATAGAGTAGGAGTTGAAGCTAGTGAGGAAACTCCCCAGAC
CTCATCATCATCTGCTAGACCAGGTACTCCTTCAGACCATCAGTCTCAGGAAGCATCACAGTTTGAGAGG
AAAGATGAACCAAAAACTGAGCAAACGGAAAAAGCTGAAGAGGAGACTCGGATGGAAAATAGTCTACCAG
CCAAAGTGCCCAGCAGAGGGGATGAAATGGTTGCTGATGTCCAGCAGCCCCTGTCGCAGATTCCTTCAGA
TACAGCCTCTCCTCTTCTCATACTTCCACCTCCTGTTCCCAATCCTAGTCCTACTCTCCGGCCAGTTGAA
ACACCAGTTGTAGGTGCTCCTGGTATGGGCAGTGTTTCCACAGAACCTGATGATGAAGAAGGTCTCAAAC
ATTTGGAGCAGCAAGCTGAGAAAATGGTGGCTTATCTCCAAGACAGTGCACTAGATGATGAAAGATTGGC
ATCAAAACTGCAAGAGCACAGAGCTAAAGGAGTGTCGATTCCATTGATGCATGAAGCAATGCAGAAGTGG
TATTACAAAGATCCTCAGGGAGAAATTCAAGGTCCCTTCAATAATCAGGAGATGGCAGAATGGTTTCAGG
CGGGCTATTTTACTATGTCTTTATTGGTGAAGAGAGCGTGTGATGAAAGCTTCCAACCTCTTGGCGATAT
CATGAAAATGTGGGGAAGGGTTCCCTTTTCTCCAGGTCCAGCTCCCCCTCCTCATATGGGAGAGCTGGAC
CAGGAACGACTGACCAGGCAGCAAGAACTCACAGCCTTATACCAGATGCAGCACCTGCAGTACCAGCAGT
TTTTAATACAACAACAATATGCACAGGTTTTGGCCCAACAGCAGAAAGCAGCACTGTCTTCCCAGCAGCA
GCAGCAGTTGGCACTTCTTCTTCAACAGTTTCAGACCTTGAAGATGAGAATATCTGATCAGAACATCATT
CCCTCAGTAACTAGGTCTGTGTCCGTGCCAGATACTGGCTCTATCTGGGAGCTTCAGCCAACAGCTTCAC
AGCCTACAGTTTGGGAAGGTGGTAGTGTATGGGATCTTCCTCTGGACACCACGACACCAGGCCCTGCCCT
GGAACAGCTTCAGCAGCTAGAGAAGGCCAAAGCTGCAAAGCTAGAGCAAGAGAGAAGAGAGGCAGAAATG
AGGGCAAAACGGGAAGAGGAAGAGCGAAAGAGGCAGGAAGAACTCCGAAGACAACAGGAGGAAATTCTTC
GGCGACAGCAGGAAGAAGAAAGGAAAAGGCGAGAGGAAGAAGAACTTGCCCGAAGGAAACAGGAAGAGGC
TCTGCGTCGCCAGCGGGAGCAAGAAATTGCATTAAGGCGACAGCGAGAAGAGGAAGAAAGACAGCAGCAA
GAAGAAGCTCTTAGAAGACTGGAAGAGAGGAGAAGAGAAGAGGAAGAAAGGCGGAAGCAGGAAGAATTGT
TACGCAAACAGGAAGAGGAGGCTGCAAAATGGGCCCGGGAAGAAGAAGAAGCCCAGCGTCGATTAGAGGA
GAACCGGCTGCGGATGGAAGAGGAGGCAGCCAGACTCCGGCATGAGGAAGAAGAACGGAAGAGAAAGGAG
CTGGAGGTCCAGCGGCAGAAGGAGTTAATGCGCCAGAGGCAGCAGCAGCAAGAGGCTCTCCGGAGGTTGC
AGCAGCAGCAGCAGCAACAACAGCTGGCGCAGATGAAGCTTCCTTCTTCTTCAACGTGGGGCCAGCAGTC
CAATACAACAGCATGTCAGTCCCAGGCCACGCTGTCGTTGGCTGAAATCCAAAAACTAGAGGAAGAACGA
GAACGGCAGCTTCGAGAAGAGCAAAGGCGCCAGCAGAGGGAGTTGATGAAAGCTCTTCAGCAGCAGCAGC
AGCAGCAACAGCAGAAACTCTCAGGTTGGGGGAATGTCAGCAAACCTTCAGGTACCACGAAATCTCTTCT
GGAGATCCAGCAGGAAGAGGCCAGGCAAATGCAAAAGCAGCAGCAGCAGCAGCAGCAACACCAGCAACCA
AACAGAGCTCGTAACAATACGCATTCCAACCTGCACACCAGCATTGGGAATTCTGTTTGGGGCTCTATAA
ATACTGGTCCTCCTAACCAGTGGGCATCTGACCTAGTCAGTAGTATTTGGAGTAATGCTGACACTAAAAA
CTCCAACATGGGATTCTGGGATGATGCAGTGAAAGAGGTGGGACCTAGGAATTCAACAAATAAAAATAAA
AACAACGCCAGTCTCAGTAAATCTGTAGGTGTGTCTAACCGGCAGAATAAGAAAGTAGAAGAAGAAGAAA
AGTTGCTGAAGCTCTTTCAGGGAGTAAATAAAGCCCAAGATGGATTTACGCAGTGGTGTGAACAGATGCT
TCATGCCCTTAATACGGCAAATAACTTGGATGTTCCCACATTTGTTTCTTTCCTGAAAGAAGTAGAATCT
CCTTATGAGGTCCATGATTATATCAGGGCCTATTTAGGAGATACTTCTGAGGCCAAGGAGTTTGCCAAGC
AGTTCCTTGAGCGCCGTGCCAAACAGAAAGCCAACCAGCAGCGTCAGCAGCAGCAGCTGCCGCAGCAGCA
GCAGCAGCCGCCACAGCAGCCGCCACAGCAGCCACAACAGCAGGACTCTGTGTGGGGGATGAACCACAGT
ACACTCCATTCAGTATTTCAGACCAATCAAAGCAACAACCAACAATCCAATTTTGAGGCTGTGCAGAGTG
GCAAGAAGAAGAAAAAGCAGAAGATGGTCCGAGCAGATCCCAGTTTATTAGGATTTTCAGTCAATGCATC
ATCGGAGCGACTCAACATGGGTGAAATCGAGACGTTGGATGACTACTGAGGATCCACCGGATCTAGATAA
CTGATCATAATCAGCCATACCACATTTGTAGAGGTTTTACTTGCTTTAAAAAACCTCCCACACCTCCCCC
TGAACCTGAAACATAAAATGAATGCAATTGTTGTTGTTAACTTGTTTATTGCAGCTTATAATGGTTACAA
ATAAAGCAATAGCATCACAAATTTCACAAATAAAGCATTTTTTTCACTGCATTCTAGTTGTGGTTTGTCC
AAACTCATCAATGTATCTTAACGCGTAAATTGTAAGCGTTAATATTTTGTTAAAATTCGCGTTAAATTTT
TGTTAAATCAGCTCATTTTTTAACCAATAGGCCGAAATCGGCAAAATCCCTTATAAATCAAAAGAATAGA
CCGAGATAGGGT
[37 nt withheld, positions 5683-5719]
AAAGAACGTGGACTCCAACGTCAAAGG
[49 nt withheld, positions 5747-5795]
T
[91 nt withheld, positions 5797-5887]
G
[124 nt withheld, positions 5889-6012]
CAGGTGGCACTTTTCGGGGAAATGTGCGCGGAACCCCTATTTGTTTATTTTTCTAAATACATTCAAATAT
GTATCCGCTCATGAGACAATAACCCTGATAAATGCTTCAATAATATTGAAAAAGGAAGAGTCCTGAGGCG
GAAAGAACCAGCTGTGGAATGTGTGTCAGTTAGGGTGTGGAAAGTCCCCAGGCTCCCCAGCAGGCAGAAG
TATGCAAAGCATGCATCTCAATTAGTCAGCAACCAGGTGTGGAAAGTCCCCAGGCTCCCCAGCAGGCAGA
AGTATGCAAAGCATGCATCTCAATTAGTCAGCAACCATAGTCCCGCCCCTAACTCCGCCCATCCCGCCCC
TAACTCCGCCCAGTTCCGCCCATTCTCCGCCCCATGGCTGACTAATTTTTTTTATTTATGCAGAGGCCGA
GGCCGCCTCGGCCTCTGAGCTATTCCAGAAGTAGTGAGGAGGCTTTTTTGGAGGCCTAGGCTTTTGCAAA
GATCGATCAAGAGACAGGATGAGGATCGTTTCGCATGATTGAACAAGATGGATTGCACGCAGGTTCTCCG
GCCGCTTGGGTGGAGAGGCTATTCGGCTATGACTGGGCACAACAGACAATCGGCTGCTCTGATGCCGCCG
TGTTCCGGCTGTCAGCGCAGGGGCGCCCGGTTCTTTTTGTCAAGACCGACCTGTCCGGTGCCCTGAATGA
ACTGCAAGACGAGGCAGCGCGGCTATCGTGGCTGGCCACGACGGGCGTTCCTTGCGCAGCTGTGCTCGAC
GTTGTCACTGAAGCGGGAAGGGACTGGCTGCTATTGGGCGAAGTGCCGGGGCAGGATCTCCTGTCATCTC
ACCTTGCTCCTGCCGAGAAAGTATCCATCATGGCTGATGCAATGCGGCGGCTGCATACGCTTGATCCGGC
TACCTGCCCATTCGACCACCAAGCGAAACATCGCATCGAGCGAGCACGTACTCGGATGGAAGCCGGTCTT
GTCGATCAGGATGATCTGGACGAAGAGCATCAGGGGCTCGCGCCAGCCGAACTGTTCGCCAGGCTCAAGG
CGAGCATGCCCGACGGCGAGGATCTCGTCGTGACCCATGGCGATGCCTGCTTGCCGAATATCATGGTGGA
AAATGGCCGCTTTTCTGGATTCATCGACTGTGGCCGGCTGGGTGTGGCGGACCGCTATCAGGACATAGCG
TTGGCTACCCGTGATATTGCTGAAGAGCTTGGCGGCGAATGGGCTGACCGCTTCCTCGTGCTTTACGGTA
TCGCCGCTCCCGATTCGCAGCGCATCGCCTTCTATCGCCTTCTTGACGAGTTCTTCTGAGCGGGACTCTG
GGGTTCGAAATGACCGACCAAGCGACGCCCAACCTGCCATCACGAGATTTCGATTCCACCGCCGCCTTCT
ATGAAAGGTTGGGCTTCGGAATCGTTTTCCGGGACGCCGGCTGGATGATCCTCCAGCGCGGGGATCTCAT
GCTGGAGTTCTTCGCCCACCCTAGGGGGAGGCTAACTGAAACACGGAAGGAGACAATACCGGAAGGAACC
CGCGCTATGACGGCAATAAAAAGACAGAATAAAACGCACGGTGTTGGGTCGTTTGTTCATAAACGCGGGG
TTCGGTCCCAGGGCTGGCACTCTGTCGATACCCCACCGAGACCCCATTGGGGCCAATACGCCCGCGTTTC
TTCCTTTTCCCCACCCCACCCCCCAAGTTCGGGTGAAGGCCCAGGGCTCGCAGCCAACGTCGGGGCGGCA
GGCCCTGCCATAGCCTCAGGTTACTCATATATACTTTAGATTGATTTAAAACTTCATTTTTAATTTAAAA
GGATCTAGGTGAAGATCCTTTTTGATAATCTCATGACCAAAATCCCTTAACGTGAGTTTTCGTTCCACTG
AGCGTCAGACCCCGTAGAAAAGATCAAAGGATCTTCTTGAGATCCTTTTTTTCTGCGCGTAATCTGCTGC
TTGCAAACAAAAAAACCACCGCTACCAGCGGTGGTTTGTTTGCCGGATCAAGAGCTACCAACTCTTTTTC
CGAAGGTAACTGGCTTCAGCAGAGCGCAGATACCAAATACTGTCCTTCTAGTGTAGCCGTAGTTAGGCCA
CCACTTCAAGAACTCTGTAGCACCGCCTACATACCTCGCTCTGCTAATCCTGTTACCAGTGGCTGCTGCC
AGTGGCGATAAGTCGTGTCTTACCGGGTTGGACTCAAGACGATAGTTACCGGATAAGGCGCAGCGGTCGG
GCTGAACGGGGGGTTCGTGCACACAGCCCAGCTTGGAGCGAACGACCTACACCGAACTGAGATACCTACA
GCGTGAGCTATGAGAAAGCGCCACGCTTCCCGAAGGGAGAAAGGCGGACAGGTATCCGGTAAGCGGCAGG
GTCGGAACAGGAGAGCGCACGAGGGAGCTTCCAGGGGGAAACGCCTGGTATCTTTATAGTCCTGTCGGGT
TTCGCCACCTCTGACTTGAGCGTCGATTTTTGTGATGCTCGTCAGGGGGGCGGAGCCTATGGAAAAACGC
CAGCAACGCGGCCTTTTTACGGTTCCTGGCCTTTTGCTGGCCTTTTGCTCACATGTTCTTTCCTGCGTTA
TCCCCTGATTCTGTGGATAACCGTATTACCGCCATGCAT
Features (pLannotate 1.2.2; 17 found; start..end, strand, type, name):
     61..364     +  enhancer       CMV enhancer: human cytomegalovirus immediate early enhancer
    365..568     +  promoter       CMV promoter: human cytomegalovirus (CMV) immediate early promoter
    564..597     +  LTR            5' LTR (truncated) (fragment): truncated 5' long terminal repeat (LTR) from HIV-1
    613..631     +  promoter       T7 promoter: promoter for bacteriophage T7 RNA polymerase
    665..1381    +  CDS            EGFP: EGFP is a basic (constitutively fluorescent) green fluorescent protein published in 1996, derived from Aequorea victoria. It is reported to be a rapidly-maturing weak dimer with moderate acid sensitivity.
   1382..1402    +  misc_feature   MCS (fragment): multiple cloning site
   1403..5296    +  CDS            GIGYF2: GGYF2_HUMAN - Also known as KIAA0642 From Homo sapiens (Human).
   5322..5406    +  CDS            large T antigen (fragment): large T antigen from SV40 (simian virus 40)
   5429..5550    +  polyA_signal   SV40 poly(A) signal: SV40 polyadenylation signal
   5584..6012    -  rep_origin     f1 ori (sequence partly withheld): f1 bacteriophage origin of replication; arrow indicates direction of (+) strand synthesis
   6039..6143    +  promoter       AmpR promoter: bla
   6145..6502    +  promoter       SV40 promoter: SV40 enhancer and early promoter
   6537..7331    +  CDS            NeoR/KanR: aminoglycoside phosphotransferase from Tn5; aph(3')-II (or nptII); confers resistance to neomycin, kanamycin, and G418 (Geneticin®)
   7352..7504    +  CDS            ble (fragment): BLE_KLEPN - Experimental evidence at protein level: Swiss-Prot protein existence level 1. Binding protein with a strong affinity to the bleomycin family of antibiotics. Binds to CL990; an antimitotic-antibiotic compound. From Klebsiella pneumoniae.
   7563..7610    +  polyA_signal   HSV TK poly(A) signal: herpes simplex virus thymidine kinase polyadenylation signal (Cole and Stacy, 1985)
   7701..7717    -  polyA_signal   bGH poly(A) signal (fragment): bovine growth hormone polyadenylation signal
   7939..8527    +  rep_origin     ori: high-copy-number ColE1/pMB1/pBR322/pUC origin of replication
