[The description below was written by a language model from this plasmid's Addgene catalogue record and pLannotate feature annotations shown in this document.]
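Description:
pT7-EGFP-C1-HsGIGYF2-F300AF306A_AI is an 8,641 nt mammalian expression plasmid that produces human GIGYF2 carrying the F300A and F306A substitutions as a fusion to the C-terminus of EGFP. The catalogue lists the backbone as unknown, but the name and feature layout point to an EGFP-C1-style vector with an added T7 promoter. It is propagated in E. coli at high copy from a ColE1/pUC-type origin and selected with kanamycin. An f1 origin is also present. The NeoR/KanR (Tn5 aminoglycoside phosphotransferase) gene sits behind tandem bacterial (bla-type) and SV40 early promoters and ends with an HSV TK polyadenylation signal. This arrangement gives kanamycin resistance in bacteria and allows G418 selection in mammalian cells.

The expression cassette uses the CMV immediate early enhancer and promoter, followed by a T7 promoter that could support transcription by T7 RNA polymerase. The EGFP coding sequence is joined through a short remnant of the multiple cloning site to the GIGYF2 open reading frame, and the cassette terminates at the SV40 poly(A) signal. Besides the two phenylalanine-to-alanine changes, the depositor notes one silent mutation and a deletion of Q1211 relative to the reference human sequence. Several short annotated fragments (HIV-1 LTR, SV40 large T antigen, ble, bGH poly(A)) are probably residual backbone sequence or similarity matches rather than functional elements.

The stated purpose is mammalian expression of the mutant protein. The associated publication concerns GIGYF–Me31B complex assembly in 4EHP-mediated translational repression, so the construct was probably used as a GFP-tagged mutant for comparison with wild-type GIGYF2, although the record does not state what the substitutions disrupt. The deposited sequence may be theoretical or based on Sanger sequencing.
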