Addgene plasmid #148952: pT7-EGFP-C1-HsGIGYF2-F300AF306A_AI
Purpose: Mammalian Expression of HsGIGYF2-F300AF306A
Depositing lab: Elisa Izaurralde. Depositing organization: Max Planck Institute for Developmental Biology. Publication: Molecular basis for GIGYF-Me31B complex assembly in 4EHP-mediated translational repression. Peter D, Ruscica V, Bawankar P, Weber R, Helms S, Valkov E, Igreja C, Izaurralde E. Genes Dev. 2019 Oct 1;33(19-20):1355-1360. doi: 10.1101/gad.329219.119. Epub 2019 Aug 22. PubMed 31439631.
Backbone
  Vector backbone: Unknown
  Vector type: Mammalian Expression
Growth in bacteria
  Bacterial resistance: Kanamycin, 50 μg/mL
  Growth temperature: 37°C
  Growth strain: DH5alpha
  Copy number: High Copy
Gene/Insert
  Gene/Insert name: HsGIGYF2-F300AF306A
  Species: H. sapiens (human)
  Mutation: one silent mutation and one deletion of Q1211 compared to the sequence of NCBI: NM_015575.3 or Uniprot.: Q6Y7W6-1
  Entrez Gene: GIGYF2 (a.k.a. GYF2, PARK11, PERQ2, PERQ3, TNRC15)
  Cloning method: Unknown
Terms and licenses: Academic/Nonprofit Terms; Industry Terms: Not Available to Industry
Depositor comments: Plasmids from this collection were made available to the research community and donated after the lab closed. Please note that the sequence provided by the depositing laboratory may be theoretical/predicted or based on Sanger sequencing results. There may be discrepancies between sequencing results obtained by Addgene and the depositor sequence. If an Addgene verified sequence is not available, please contact before placing your order to request that our lab fully sequence the plasmid.
How to cite: pT7-EGFP-C1-HsGIGYF2-F300AF306A_AI was a gift from Elisa Izaurralde (Addgene plasmid # 148952 ; http://n2t.net/addgene:148952 ; RRID:Addgene_148952)
